>Addgene plasmid #195978 | pCK004 ubi:mCerulean_SV40 (#302) | addgene full sequence | sequence record 384398 | Addgene NGS Result
CAGGAAACAGCTATGACCATGATTACGCCAAGCTATCAACTTTGTATAGAAAAGTTGGCTCCGAATTCGC
CCTTAAAACTCGAGACCAGCAAAGTTCTAGAATTTGTCGAAACATTTATGTTATATATTTCCTGAAAAAA
ATTCTGAGTAAGTTCTTAAGTGTTATTGCCAGCAACATAAACAACAGACGGCAAAATGAATAAATGATAA
CAAAGCAGTAGGCTTAAATAAACCTAATTTTTATAGGCTGTTCTCTACAACCCTCAAACAGTGATTAGTT
TTGTACTTATAAACTTGCCCTTTCATTCATATTTCAAGAAAATTGGTTCAGAAGATCTGGATATTCTAGC
AGTTGTTCAAGCTCATGGAGGGATCAGTGACCTGATTCCACAATGACTAGGCCTAATCCAGAAATTAGAT
GACTGTCAACATAAAAAGGCACAGCACTCACTAGCTGCCCTATATATTTTATTATATTTTACATATATTA
TTTTATTTATTTAGCTCTGAGTGCTGTACTTTCTGGTTAAAGAAAACTGCTTACAACAGCTAACCTGTAC
TACCTCAGGCTCAGGGAATTTGGAACAGGTTTGTCTGGTTTGTTTCTTTAACCATGCATGCTTGTTTTCA
ACTATGGCAACACAGTCACATGGGACATTACAGAAATGATTTGTCGATGACATGCGACTTTTCTTTAATA
AAGCGCAAAGATCCCAAAAAGCAAACTTTTAACAAAAATCATATAATTATATTTTCAATCCAGCTTTGTA
GCAACTTTGTGCTGCTGTTCACTCAGCAACAGATAGTCAGTATAAGGTCAGTGTGTCTCAAAGCAGTGCC
ATCTGTTTCACACATTGCGTTCTATATATAAGTGTGCTGGTTGACACGACACTGTATAAGGCCTAGGCTA
AAACACAAACAATGTAGAATGACACTGTGTTTTTTTTGTAAACAAATGTTGTTTTTGGTTAAACATCTTT
GTGAAAACATCCTCCTGTCATGTATTTGCTATATTCAAATGTTAAACCCGTGCAGAATAGAACATATACA
AAAAAAAACAACACAACACATTTTTAAACATTATTAAATATCAAGTATTGCTGGCAGTTCTGTTTCTGTT
TTACAGTACCCTTTGCCACAGTTCTCCGCTTTTCCTGGTCCAGATTCCACAAGTCTGATTCACCAATAGC
AAAGCGAATAAACAACCAAAGCAGCCAATCACTGCTTGTAGACTGTCCTGCGAGACCGGCCCATTCCAGC
ACATTCTGGAAACTTCCTTTATATGATAATTATAAATACATTTAAATTATTGATACAAAACATGTAATTC
CTAGAACATAACCATAGCAATCATTAGTTTTCAGGGTAATTATGTATTTTTAGGATTTGACTGCGGAAAG
ATCTGGTCATGTGACGTCTCATGAACGTCACGGCCCTGGGTTTCTATAAATACAGTAGGACTCTCGACCA
TCGGCAGATTTTTCGAAGAAGAAGATCAGTTTCAGGAGCCGTACTGTTCCGTTTCAACGCAAATATTAAC
GGTAAGAGCGAATTTCCTAGTTTGTTTTCATGCCATTCTTTAAAACCATAGCGTATTACTTTAATTATAG
TAAACTTTCGCTTTCTTTATTACAAGAGACGTTTTGTGTTGATTCTCCGCGGACATTTTCGGTCAGACAA
TCAGAAAATGACCGCGGAGGACCAGTAACTTGCATTACACGTAAGTTAAATCTTCGTGTATTAAAATGGT
TAGGTTGTTAACGTCAAATAGGTTACCGTGTTTGCGTGTGATCAGGTTGGTTTTGTTAGATTTTTGTCAG
TATTTTTAATTTATTTGTTTTAGTTTATTTATTTTTTTTGCTGAATCATAGTTTGTGAACAAAGAACCCG
GATGTTACATACAGTACAGCCGCCATGTTACAGAGAGTTATAACTTAATCATTTTAAAAATAATTTTGCC
TTACTTTTAGTTTGTCATGTTGAGAAATGAGGAAATGTTAAAATGAGGAAATATCCAATTAATTTAATAT
ATCAAAATAATCCATGATTACAATGCACTGAACTGGAGAAAATTAAGATGTTTTCTAGTGTCATGAAACA
AATGTAAGAGATGTACATTGTAGATGTTTTATGTCAAGAATTGGCTAGTTGATGCAGCATACTGGCGATA
CTCAGTTGTAATAACAGTAACGTTACATGTTAATAGACTACTGAGTATGCTGTTCTGTCTATGTATGCTC
TGTAAGCTACGAGAAGGACTTTTTTAAACAGTAAAGGGTGCAATATTTTTACAAATTGAATTAAATAAAG
GCTGTCTATTAAGTAATATGCTTGATATTTTTCTTACTTGATCGGAAATAAGAAAAAATATAAACGTTGT
TGCTCTAAAAATCCTAGTTCAGTTTAGCCAACCACAAATACCTTTTTGTTCCTCCAACAGTTTTTTTTTC
TTCTCTATAATATTTGGCAGTCTATAGTACTCCAAATGTTTCCCCACAGTCTAACTAATTGGTACAGCCA
AAATCATGACACTTATTGCAATAATAATTTTGGTTCATTGGCATTGTTGATAGCCTGTGCCACTAATATG
GTCGATTGATCATGCTTCAGGAAGAAAACTATATTGTTTGATGTAAGATTATTAAATCTTCACCTGCTTC
CATTACAAACTATTCCCATCTTATTGAATTCTGGTATGTCTTAAAGGATTAGTTCACTTCCCAAATCAAA
ATTTACTTAGCCTTTTTTCATCCATGATCCCTTTTTTTCATCATTAATGAAGAAATTGTTTTTGAAAAAG
TTTCAAGATTTTTTTCTCTATATTGTGGAGCTTGTTAGTTTAAAATTCCAAAATGCAATATGTGGCTTCA
AATGGTTCTAAATGATCCCAGTCAAGGAATAACAGTCTTATCTAATGAAACCATTAGACCTTTAAAAATA
AAAAAAATAAAAGTATTTATTTTTAAATGACTGAGTGATTAAGTTGAATTTCAGCGTTTCCTTACTGTGT
AGAAGTCCTTCCTTACTGGCCCCACCCTTTGGTTCTCTGCCAATCTGCTACCTAATGTAATGTTGTGGAA
CATTATTATTCTTTATTTCTTAATTTTTTATTTTTTATTTTAAAACAATGTAAACTGCACAGATGTGCAG
TTTGTTTAAAATGGCCAATGCTTTGGAAATGCATGACATAATTAGATTTCATGATGCACAAAGCCAAATC
TCAGAGCTTGTGCAAAATGAGCTATCATTTCACTAGGTAAGACCCTAAATTTTCATATAGGATCATTTGG
ACAATTTTGCTGCAGGTAAAATGCATTCTATAGTCCACTGTCAGCCATTGTTTTGGATAGTATTTATTTT
TCTCTACAAGTATAGTCAATAGTTTTCTATTATTTTAAAGGTTTGTAACATTTAAGGGTGACCAAATGCA
AAGTAAAATTTCATTTTCGGGTGAACTATCTCGTTTAACATGGGAGAAGTGCAAAACATACATTATTGGC
TAGAACATTGTAGTATTTTTTAAATGGAAATGTGTGATTGCTAATCTTACTTTGAATTTGTTTACAGGGA
TCCTTTAAGGGCGAATTCGACCCAAGTTTGTACAAAAAAGCAGGCTCCGCGGCCGCCCCCTTAGATCCGC
CACCATGGTGAGCAAGGGCGAGGAGCTGTTCACCGGGGTGGTGCCCATCCTGGTCGAGCTGGACGGCGAC
GTAAACGGCCACAAGTTCAGCGTGTCCGGCGAGGGCGAGGGCGATGCCACCTACGGCAAGCTGACCCTGA
AGTTCATCTGCACCACCGGCAAGCTGCCCGTGCCCTGGCCCACCCTCGTGACCACCCTGACCTGGGGCGT
GCAGTGCTTCGCCCGCTACCCCGACCACATGAAGCAGCACGACTTCTTCAAGTCCGCCATGCCCGAAGGC
TACGTCCAGGAGCGCACCATCTTCTTCAAGGACGACGGCAACTACAAGACCCGCGCCGAGGTGAAGTTCG
AGGGCGACACCCTGGTGAACCGCATCGAGCTGAAGGGCATCGACTTCAAGGAGGACGGCAACATCCTGGG
GCACAAGCTGGAGTACAACGCCATCAGCGACAACGTCTATATCACCGCCGACAAGCAGAAGAACGGCATC
AAGGCCAACTTCAAGATCCGCCACAACATCGAGGACGGCAGCGTGCAGCTCGCCGACCACTACCAGCAGA
ACACCCCCATCGGCGACGGCCCCGTGCTGCTGCCCGACAACCACTACCTGAGCACCCAGTCCAAGCTGAG
CAAAGACCCCAACGAGAAGCGCGATCACATGGTCCTGCTGGAGTTCGTGACCGCCGCCGGGATCACTCTC
GGCATGGACGAGCTGGCCCTCGAGAAGGGTGGGCGCGCCGACCCAGCTTTCTTGTACAAAGTGGGGGATC
CAGACATGATAAGATACATTGATGAGTTTGGACAAACCACAACTAGAATGCAGTGAAAAAAATGCTTTAT
TTGTGAAATTTGTGATGCTATTGCTTTATTTGTAACCATTATAAGCTGCAATAAACAAGTTAACAACAAC
AATTGCATTCATTTTATGTTTCAGGTTCAGGGGGAGGTGTGGGAGGTTTTTTCCAACTTTATTATACATA
GTTGATAATTCACTGGCCGTCGTTTTACGGTACCATCGATGATGATCCAGACATGATAAGATACATTGAT
GAGTTTGGACAAACCACAACTAGAATGCAGTGAAAAAAATGCTTTATTTGTGAAATTTGTGATGCTATTG
CTTTATTTGTAACCATTATAAGCTGCAATAAACAAGTTAACAACAACAATTGCATTCATTTTATGTTTCA
GGTTCAGGGGGAGGTGTGGGAGGTTTTTTAAAGCAAGTAAAACCTCTACAAATGTGGTATGGCTGATTAT
GATCCTCTAGATCAGATCTGCGAAGATACGGCCACGGGTGCTCTTGATCCTGTGGCTGATTTTGGACTGT
GCTGCTCGCAGCTGCTGATGAATCACATACTTCCTCCATTTTCTTCCACTGATTGACTGTTATAATTTCC
CTAATTTCCAGGTCAAGGTGCTGTGCATTGTGGTAATAGATGTGACATGACGTCACTTCCAAAGGACCAA
TGAACATGTCTGACCAATTTCATATAATGTGAAAACGATTTTCATAGGCAGAATAAATAACATTTAAATT
AAACTGGGCATCAGCGCAATTCAATTGGTTTGGTAATAGCAAGGGAAAATAGAATGAAGTGATCTCCAAA
AAATAAGTACTTTTTGACTGTAAATAAAATTGTAAGGAGTAAAAAGTACTTTTTTTTCTAAAAAAATGTA
ATTAAGTAAAAGTAAAAGTATTGATTTTTAATTGTACTCAAGTAAAGTAAAAATCCCCAAAAATAATACT
TAAGTACAGTAATCAAGTAAAATTACTCAAGTACTTTACACCTCTGGTTCTTGACCCCCTACCTTCAGCA
AGCCCAGCAGATCCACTAGTTCTAGAGCGGCCGCCACCGCGGTGGAGCTCCAGCTTTTGTTCCCTTTAGT
GAGGGTTAATTGCGCGCTTGGCGTAATCATGGTCATAGCTGTTTCCTGTGTGAAATTGTTATCCGCTCAC
AATTCCACACAACATACGAGCCGGAAGCATAAAGTGTAAAGCCTGGGGTGCCTAATGAGTGAGCTAACTC
ACATTAATTGCGTTGCGCTCACTGCCCGCTTTCCAGTCGGGAAACCTGTCGTGCCAGCTGCATTAATGAA
TCGGCCAACGCGCGGGGAGAGGCGGTTTGCGTATTGGGCGCTCTTCCGCTTCCTCGCTCACTGACTCGCT
GCGCTCGGTCGTTCGGCTGCGGCGAGCGGTATCAGCTCACTCAAAGGCGGTAATACGGTTATCCACAGAA
TCAGGGGATAACGCAGGAAAGAACATGTGAGCAAAAGGCCAGCAAAAGGCCAGGAACCGTAAAAAGGCCG
CGTTGCTGGCGTTTTTCCATAGGCTCCGCCCCCCTGACGAGCATCACAAAAATCGACGCTCAAGTCAGAG
GTGGCGAAACCCGACAGGACTATAAAGATACCAGGCGTTTCCCCCTGGAAGCTCCCTCGTGCGCTCTCCT
GTTCCGACCCTGCCGCTTACCGGATACCTGTCCGCCTTTCTCCCTTCGGGAAGCGTGGCGCTTTCTCATA
GCTCACGCTGTAGGTATCTCAGTTCGGTGTAGGTCGTTCGCTCCAAGCTGGGCTGTGTGCACGAACCCCC
CGTTCAGCCCGACCGCTGCGCCTTATCCGGTAACTATCGTCTTGAGTCCAACCCGGTAAGACACGACTTA
TCGCCACTGGCAGCAGCCACTGGTAACAGGATTAGCAGAGCGAGGTATGTAGGCGGTGCTACAGAGTTCT
TGAAGTGGTGGCCTAACTACGGCTACACTAGAAGAACAGTATTTGGTATCTGCGCTCTGCTGAAGCCAGT
TACCTTCGGAAAAAGAGTTGGTAGCTCTTGATCCGGCAAACAAACCACCGCTGGTAGCGGTGGTTTTTTT
GTTTGCAAGCAGCAGATTACGCGCAGAAAAAAAGGATCTCAAGAAGATCCTTTGATCTTTTCTACGGGGT
CTGACGCTCAGTGGAACGAAAACTCACGTTAAGGCATTTTGGTCATGAGATTATCAAAAAGGATCTTCAC
CTAGATCCTTTTAAATTAAAAATGAAGTTTTAAATCAATCTAAAGTATATATGAGTAAACTTGGTCTGAC
AGTTACCAATGCTTAATCAGTGAGGCACCTATCTCAGCGATCTGTCTATTTCGTTCATCCATAGTTGCCT
GACTCCCCGTCGTGTAGATAACTACGATACGGGAGGGCTTACCATCTGGCCCCAGTGCTGCAATGATACC
GCGAGACCCACGCTCACCGGCTCCAGATTTATCAGCAATAAACCAGCCAGCCGGAAGGGCCGAGCGCAGA
AGTGGTCCTGCAACTTTATCCGCCTCCATCCAGTCTATTAATTGTTGCCGGGAAGCTAGAGTAAGTAGTT
CGCCAGTTAATAGTTTGCGCAACGTTGTTGCCATTGCTACAGGCATCGTGGTGTCACGCTCGTCGTTTGG
TATGGCTTCATTCAGCTCCGGTTCCCAACGATCAAGGCGAGTTACATGATCCCCCATGTTGTGCAAAAAA
GCGGTTAGCTCCTTCGGTCCTCCGATCGTTGTCAGAAGTAAGTTGGCCGCAGTGTTATCACTCATGGTTA
TGGCAGCACTGCATAATTCTCTTACTGTCATGCCATCCGTAAGATGCTTTTCTGTGACTGGTGAGTACTC
AACCAAGTCATTCTGAGAATAGTGTATGCGGCGACCGAGTTGCTCTTGCCCGGCGTCAATACGGGATAAT
ACCGCGCCACATAGCAGAACTTTAAAAGTGCTCATCATTGGAAAACGTTCTTCGGGGCGAAAACTCTCAA
GGATCTTACCGCTGTTGAGATCCAGTTCGATGTAACCCACTCGTGCACCCAACTGATCTTCAGCATCTTT
TACTTTCACCAGCGTTTCTGGGTGAGCAAAAACAGGAAGGCAAAATGCCGCAAAAAAGGGAATAAGGGCG
ACACGGAAATGTTGAATACTCATACTCTTCTTTTTTCAATATTATTGAAGCATTTATCAGGGTTATTGTC
TCATGAGCGGATACATATTTGAATGTATTTAGAAAAATAAACAAATAGGGGTTCCGCGCACATTTCCCCG
AAAAGTGCCACCTAAATTGTAAGCGTTAATATTTTGTTAAAATTCGCGTTAAATTTTTGTTAAATCAGCT
CATTTTTTAACCAATAGGCCGAAATCGGCAAAATCCCTTATAAATCAAAAGAATAGACCGAGATAGGGT
[37 nt withheld, positions 7840-7876]
AAAGAACGTGGACTCCAACGTCAAAGG
[32 nt withheld, positions 7904-7935]
GCTGGCTAAGAACTCATCAGCCTCCCCGGTCCATCTACCCACGTACCAATGCACCAATTGGCCACAATGA
CGGCTACTACATGGTGCCATTCCTTCCTCTTTATAGGAATGGAGACTACCTCCTGTCCAACAATGCTCTT
GGATACGAGTACGCCTACCTGTTGGACCCAGGTCATTGCACAACACCAGAAATGCCCTCTGATCTGCAAA
AGACGTGAATATCTGTTCAGACACCCATATCCACTCTGTTCCACACAGGTCAGAGGTTTGTCCAGGAGTT
CTTGACAGAGGTGTAAAAAGTACTCAAAAATTTTACTCAAGTGAAAGTACAAGTACTTAGGGAAAATTTT
ACTCAATTAAAAGTAAAAGTATCTGGCTAGAATCTTACTTGAGTAAAAGTAAAAAAGTACTCCATTAAAA
TTGTACTTGAGTATTAAGGAAGTAAAAGTAAAAGCAAGAAAGAAAACTAGAGATTCTTGTTTAAGCTTTT
AATCTCAAAAAACATTAAATGAAATGCATACAAGGTTTTATCCTGCTTTAGAACTGTTTGTATTTAATTA
TCAAACTATAAGACAGACAATCTAATGCCAGTACACGCTACTCAAAGTTGTAAAACCTCAGATTTAACTT
CAGTAGAAGCTGATTCTCAAAATTGTTAGTGTCAAGCCTAGCTCTTTTGGGGCTGAAAAGCAATCCTGCA
GTGCTGAAAAGCCTCTCACAGGCAGCCGATGCGGGAAGAGGTGTATTAGTCTTGATAGAGAGGCTGCAAA
TAGCAGGAAACGTGAGCAGAGACTCCCTGGTGTCTGAAACACAGGCCAGATGGGCCCTCGAG
Features (pLannotate 1.2.2; 21 found; start..end, strand, type, name):
     37..57      +  protein_bind   attB4: mutant version of attB; core recombination site for the Gateway® BP reaction BP Clonase™
   3104..3127    -  misc_feature   CEN4 (fragment): S. cerevisiae CEN4 centromere
   3593..3613    +  protein_bind   attB1: mutant version of attB; core recombination site for the Gateway® BP reaction BP Clonase™
   3645..4355    +  CDS            mCerulean: mCerulean is a basic (constitutively fluorescent) cyan fluorescent protein published in 2005, derived from Aequorea victoria. It is reported to be a very rapidly-maturing monomer.
   4384..4404    -  protein_bind   attB2: mutant version of attB; core recombination site for the Gateway® BP reaction BP Clonase™
   4407..4541    -  polyA_signal   SV40 poly(A) signal: SV40 polyadenylation signal
   4604..4624    -  protein_bind   attB3: mutant version of attB; core recombination site for the Gateway® BP reaction BP Clonase™
   4628..4648    +  CDS            lacZα (fragment): LacZα fragment of β-galactosidase; lacZ fragment
   4664..4798    -  polyA_signal   SV40 poly(A) signal: SV40 polyadenylation signal
   4821..4904    -  CDS            large T antigen (fragment): large T antigen from SV40 (simian virus 40)
   5470..5510    -  misc_feature   MCS (fragment): pBluescript multiple cloning site
   5523..5541    -  promoter       T3 promoter: promoter for bacteriophage T3 RNA polymerase
   5586..5602    -  protein_bind   lac operator: The lac repressor binds to the lac operator to inhibit transcription in E. coli. This inhibition can be relieved by adding lactose or isopropyl-β-D-thiogalactopyranoside (IPTG). lac repressor encoded by lacI
   5610..5640    -  promoter       lac promoter: promoter for the E. coli lac operon
   5655..5676    -  protein_bind   CAP binding site: CAP binding activates transcription in the presence of cAMP. E. coli catabolite activator protein
   5689..5781    -  CDS            lacI (fragment): lac repressor; lacI; The lac repressor binds to the lac operator to inhibit transcription in E. coli. This inhibition can be relieved by adding lactose or isopropyl-β-D-thiogalactopyranoside (IPTG).
   5964..6552    -  rep_origin     ori: high-copy-number ColE1/pMB1/pBR322/pUC origin of replication
   6723..7583    -  CDS            AmpR: β-lactamase; bla; confers resistance to ampicillin, carbenicillin, and related antibiotics
   7584..7688    -  promoter       AmpR promoter: bla
   7714..7935    -  rep_origin     M13 ori (fragment) (sequence partly withheld): M13 bacteriophage origin of replication; arrow indicates direction of (+) strand synthesis
   7935..8222    +  CDS            tyr (fragment) (sequence partly withheld): TYRO_ORYLA - Also known as tyro. Experimental evidence at transcript level: Swiss-Prot protein existence level 2. This is a copper-containing oxidase that functions in the formation of pigments such as melanins and other polyphenolic compounds. From Oryzias latipes (Japanese rice fish) (Japanese killifish).
