[The description below was written by a language model from this plasmid's Addgene catalogue record and pLannotate feature annotations shown in this document.]
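Description:
pCK004 ubi:mCerulean_SV40 is a zebrafish transgenesis expression construct assembled by multisite Gateway cloning into the pDestTol2pA2 destination backbone. It is maintained in E. coli as a high-copy plasmid through a ColE1/pUC-type origin and selected with ampicillin via the β-lactamase gene and its own promoter. Remnants of a pBluescript-style backbone are also annotated: a T3 promoter, lac promoter/operator elements, an MCS fragment and a partial M13 origin.

The payload sits between the recombined Gateway sites. The roughly 3.5 kb interval between attB4 and attB1 carries no annotated promoter, but from the construct name it corresponds to the 5′ entry element, the zebrafish ubiquitin (ubi) regulatory region, which is generally used to drive broad, near-ubiquitous expression. The short "CEN4" hit within it is most likely a spurious match. The attB1–attB2 position holds the mCerulean coding sequence, a monomeric, rapidly maturing cyan fluorescent protein derived from Aequorea victoria. The attB2–attB3 position holds an SV40 polyadenylation signal, and a second SV40 poly(A) signal from the backbone lies just downstream.

The backbone name indicates that the cassette is meant to be flanked by Tol2 transposon arms for transposase-mediated genomic integration. These arms are not explicitly annotated, although the medaka tyrosinase fragment reported next to the cassette is consistent with Tol2-associated sequence, since Tol2 was originally identified in that locus. The stated purpose is simply "expression construct". As part of a plasmid toolkit for transgenesis in zebrafish and other species, it would serve to generate animals with widespread cyan fluorescence, for example as a ubiquitous reporter or transgenesis control.
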