Addgene plasmid #195978: pCK004 ubi:mCerulean_SV40 (#302)
Purpose: Expression construct
Depositing lab: Alexa Burger & Christian Mosimann. Publication: Next-generation plasmids for transgenesis in zebrafish and beyond. Kemmler CL, Moran HR, Murray BF, Scoresby A, Klem JR, Eckert RL, Lepovsky E, Bertho S, Nieuwenhuize S, Burger S, D'Agati G, Betz C, Puller AC, Felker A, Ditrychova K, Botschi S, Affolter M, Rohner N, Lovely CB, Kwan KM, Burger A, Mosimann C. Development. 2023 Mar 28:dev.201531. doi: 10.1242/dev.201531. PubMed 36975217.
Backbone
  Vector backbone: pDestTol2pA2
  Vector type: Other
Growth in bacteria
  Bacterial resistance: Ampicillin, 100 μg/mL
  Growth temperature: 37°C
  Growth strain: DH5alpha
  Copy number: High Copy
Gene/Insert
  Gene/Insert name: ubi:mCerulean
  Species: D. rerio (zebrafish)
  Cloning method: Gateway Cloning
Terms and licenses: Academic/Nonprofit Terms; Industry Terms: Not Available to Industry
Depositor comments: Please visit https://www.biorxiv.org/content/10.1101/2022.12.13.520107v1.article-info for bioRxiv preprint.
How to cite: pCK004 ubi:mCerulean_SV40 (#302) was a gift from Alexa Burger & Christian Mosimann (Addgene plasmid # 195978 ; http://n2t.net/addgene:195978 ; RRID:Addgene_195978)
